Addgene plasmid #146949: pAc5.1B-lambdaN-HA-DmAGO1-del835-886-GSG_M
Purpose: Insect Expression of DmAGO1-del835-886-GSG
Depositing lab: Elisa Izaurralde. Depositing organization: Max Planck Institute for Developmental Biology. Publication: Crystal structure of the MID-PIWI lobe of a eukaryotic Argonaute protein. Boland A, Huntzinger E, Schmidt S, Izaurralde E, Weichenrieder O. Proc Natl Acad Sci U S A. 2011 Jun 28;108(26):10466-71. doi: 10.1073/pnas.1103946108. Epub 2011 Jun 6. PubMed 21646546.
Backbone
  Vector backbone: Unknown
  Vector type: Insect Expression
Growth in bacteria
  Bacterial resistance: Ampicillin, 100 μg/mL
  Growth temperature: 37°C
  Growth strain: DH5alpha
  Copy number: Low Copy
Gene/Insert
  Gene/Insert name: DmAGO1-del835-886-GSG
  Species: D. melanogaster (fly)
  Mutation: variation with 2 non silent mutations V315A and H913R compared with the sequnce given by NCBI:gi:24653500.
  Entrez Gene: AGO1 (a.k.a. Dmel_CG6671, AGO-1, Ago, Ago-1, Ago1, Agp1, CG6671, Dm Ago1, DmAgo1, Dmel\CG6671, MRE20, ago-1, ago1, ago1-1, anon-WO0257455.29, argonaute1, dAGO1, dAgo1, dmAgo1, l(2)04845, l(2)4845, l(2)k00208, l(2)k08121)
  Cloning method: Unknown
Terms and licenses: Academic/Nonprofit Terms; Industry Terms: Not Available to Industry
Depositor comments: Plasmids from this collection were made available to the research community and donated after the lab closed. Please note that the sequence provided by the depositing laboratory may be theoretical/predicted or based on Sanger sequencing results. There may be discrepancies between sequencing results obtained by Addgene and the depositor sequence. If an Addgene verified sequence is not available, please contact before placing your order to request that our lab fully sequence the plasmid.
How to cite: pAc5.1B-lambdaN-HA-DmAGO1-del835-886-GSG_M was a gift from Elisa Izaurralde (Addgene plasmid # 146949 ; http://n2t.net/addgene:146949 ; RRID:Addgene_146949)
