[The description below was written by a language model from this plasmid's Addgene catalogue record and pLannotate feature annotations shown in this document.]
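Description:
pAc5.1B-lambdaN-HA-DmAGO1-del835-886-GSG_M is an 8,263 nt insect expression plasmid. The catalogue lists the backbone as unknown, but the name and annotated features point to a pAc5.1-type vector. In bacteria it is maintained through a ColE1/pUC-type origin and selected with ampicillin via the β-lactamase gene and its bla promoter. The record describes it as low copy even though the origin is annotated as a high-copy type. A tetracycline-resistance fragment and a short SV40 large T antigen fragment are also annotated, and these appear to be non-functional backbone remnants. No marker for selection in insect cells is annotated.

Expression is driven by the constitutive Drosophila actin 5C promoter and terminated by an SV40 polyadenylation signal. The open reading frame begins with a short fragment of the bacteriophage lambda N protein, followed by an HA epitope (annotated as a partial match to 3xHA) and then Drosophila melanogaster Argonaute 1. The annotation software labelled the Argonaute region as rat Ago2 by homology, but the catalogue identifies it as fly AGO1. As the name indicates, this variant lacks residues 835–886, apparently replaced by a short GSG linker. It also carries two non-silent differences from the reference sequence, V315A and H913R. A V5 tag lies downstream in the vector, but the record does not state whether it is in frame with the insert.

The lambda N peptide binds BoxB RNA hairpins, so such fusions are typically used to tether a protein to a BoxB-bearing reporter mRNA in cultured fly cells, with the HA tag used for detection. The construct comes from a structural study of the Argonaute MID-PIWI lobe, which suggests it was used to test how this deletion affects AGO1 function. The record itself states only insect expression as the purpose.
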