Features (pLannotate 1.2.2; 11 found; start..end, strand, type, name):
     56..2568    +  promoter       Ac5 promoter: Drosophila melanogaster actin 5C promoter
   2589..2654    +  CDS            N (fragment): REGN_LAMBD - Experimental evidence at protein level: Swiss-Prot protein existence level 1. Plays a role as a transcriptional antitermination factor that allows the virus to initiate its lytic phase. Activates expression of the delayed viral early genes by modifying host RNA polymerase (RNAP) into a form that is resistant to termination signals. This antitermination function requires the host NusA protein which serves to stabilize the interaction between antitermination protein N and host RNA polymerase. From Escherichia phage lambda (Bacteriophage lambda).
   2685..2711    +  CDS            3xHA (fragment): three tandem HA epitope tags
   3060..5516    +  CDS            Ago2: AGO2_RAT - Also known as Eif2c2. Experimental evidence at protein level: Swiss-Prot protein existence level 1. Required for RNA-mediated gene silencing (RNAi) by the RNA- induced silencing complex (RISC). The 'minimal RISC' appears to include AGO2 bound to a short guide RNA such as a microRNA (miRNA) or short interfering RNA (siRNA). These guide RNAs direct RISC to complementary mRNAs that are targets for RISC-mediated gene silencing. The precise mechanism of gene silencing depends on the degree of complementarity between the miRNA or siRNA and its target. Binding of RISC to a perfectly comple
   5548..5589    +  CDS            V5 tag: epitope tag from simian virus 5
   5689..5823    -  polyA_signal   SV40 poly(A) signal: SV40 polyadenylation signal
   5846..5930    -  CDS            large T antigen (fragment): large T antigen from SV40 (simian virus 40)
   5931..6401    +  CDS            TcR (fragment): tetracycline efflux protein; tet; confers resistance to tetracycline
   6445..7033    -  rep_origin     ori: high-copy-number ColE1/pMB1/pBR322/pUC origin of replication
   7204..8064    -  CDS            AmpR: β-lactamase; bla; confers resistance to ampicillin, carbenicillin, and related antibiotics
   8065..8169    -  promoter       AmpR promoter: bla
>Addgene plasmid #146949 | pAc5.1B-lambdaN-HA-DmAGO1-del835-886-GSG_M | depositor full sequence | sequence record 289396 | Full Sequence
CTTCAAGGAATTAATTCTATATTCTAAAAACACAAATGATACTTCTAAAAAAAATCATGAATGGCATCAA
CTCTGAATCAAATCTTTGCAGATGCACCTACTTCTCATTTCCACTGTCACATCATTTTTCCAGATCTCGC
TGCCTGTTATGTGGCCCACAAACCAAGACACGTTTTATGGCCATTAAAGCTGGCTGATCGTCGCCAAACA
CCAAATACATATCAATATGTACATTCGAGAAAGAAGCGATCAAAGAAGCGTCTTCGGGCGAGTAGGAGAA
TGCGGAGGAGAAGGAGAACGAGCTGATCTAGTATCTCTCCACAATCCAATGCCAACTGACCAACTGGCCA
TATTCGGAGCAATTTGAAGCCAATTTCCATCGCCTGGCGATCGCTCCATTCTTGGCTATATGTTTTTCAC
CGTTCCCGGGGCCATTTTCAAAGACTCGTCGGTAAGATAAGATTGTGTCACTCGCTGTCTCTCTTCATTT
GTCGAAGAATGCTGAGGAATTTCGCGATGACGTCGGCGAGTATTTTGAAGAATGAGAATAATTTGTATTT
ATACGAAAATCAGTTAGTGGAATTTTCTACAAAAACATGTTATCTATAGATAATTTTGTTGCAAAATATG
TTGACTATGACAAAGATTGTATGTATATACCTTTAATGTATTCTCATTTTCTTATGTATTTATAATGGCA
ATGATGATACTGATGATATTTTAAGATGATGCCAGACCACAGGCTGATTTCTGCGTCTTTTGCCGAACGC
AGTGCATGTGCGGTTGTTGTTTTTTGGAATAGTTTCAATTTTCGGACTGTCCGCTTTGATTTCAGTTTCT
TGGCTTATTCAAAAAGCAAAGTAAAGCCAAAAAAGCGAGATGGCAATACCAAATGCGGCAAAACGGTAGT
GGAAGGAAAGGGGTGCGGGGCAGCGGAAGGAAGGGTGGGGCGGGGCGTGGCGGGGTCTGTGGCTGGGCGC
GACGTCACCGACGTTGGAGCCACTCCTTTGACCATGTGTGCGTGTGTGTATTATTCGTGTCTCGCCACTC
GCCGGTTGTTTTTTTCTTTTTATCTCGCTCTCTCTAGCGCCATCTCGTACGCATGCTCAACGCACCGCAT
GTTGCCGTGTCCTTTATGCGTCATTTTGGCTCGAAATAGGCAATTATTTAAACAAAGATTAGTCAACGAA
AACGCTAAAATAAATAAGTCTACAATATGGTTACTTATTGCCATGTGTGTGCAGCCAACGATAGCAACAA
AAGCAACAACACAGTGGCTTTCCCTCTTTCACTTTTTGTTTGCAAGCGCGTGCGAGCAAGACGGCACGAC
CGGCAAACGCAATTACGCTGACAAAGAGCAGACGAAGTTTTGGCCGAAAAACATCAAGGCGCCTGATACG
AATGCATTTGCAATAACAATTGCGATATTTAATATTGTTTATGAAGCTGTTTGACTTCAAAACACACAAA
AAAAAAAATAAAACAAATTATTTGAAAGAGAATTAGGAATCGGACAGCTTATCGTTACGGGCTAACAGCA
CACCGAGACGAAATAGCTTACCTGACGTCACAGCCTCTGGAAGAACTGCCGCCAAGCAGAGAGAGAGAGA
AAAAGAGGGAGAGCAGCTTAGACCGCATGTGCTTGTGTGTGAGGCGTCTCTCTCTTCGTCTCCTGTTTGC
GCAAACGCATAGACTGCACTGAGAAAATCGATTACCTATTTTTTATGAATGAATATTTGCACTATTACTA
TTCAAAACTATTAAGATAGCAATCACATTCAATAGCCAAATACTATACCACCTGAGCGATGCAACGAAAT
GATCAATTTGAGCAAAAATGCTGCATATTTAGGACGGCATCATTATAGAAATGCTTCTTGCTGTGTACTT
TTCTCTCGTCTGGCAGCTGTTTCGCCGTTATTGTTAAAACCGGCTTAAGTTAGGTGTGTTTTCTACGACT
AGTGATGCCCCTACTAGAAGATGTGTGTTGCACAAATGTCCCTGAATAACCAATTTGAAGTGCAGATAGC
AGTAAACGTAAGCTAATATGAATATTATTTAACTGTAATGTTTTAATATCGCTGGACATTACTAATAAAC
CCACTATAAACACATGTACATATGTATGTTTTGGCATACAATGAGTAGTTGGGGAAAAAATGTGTAAAAG
CACCGTGACCATCACAGCATAAAGATAACCAGCTGAAGTATCGAATATGAGTAACCCCCAAATTGAATCA
CATGCCGCAACTGATAGGACCCATGGAAGTACACTCTTCATGGCGATATACAAGACACACACAAGCACGA
ACACCCAGTTGCGGAGGAAATTCTCCGTAAATGAAAACCCAATCGGCGAACAATTCATACCCATATATGG
TAAAAGTTTTGAACGCGACTTGAGAGCGGAGAGCATTGCGGCTGATAAGGTTTTAGCGCTAAGCGGGCTT
TATAAAACGGGCTGCGGGACCAGTTTTCATATCACTACCGTTTGAGTTCTTGTGCTGTGTGGATACTCCT
CCCGACACAAAGCCGCTCCATCAGCCAGCAGTCGTCTAATCCAGAGACCCCGGATCGGGGTACCCAACAT
GGACGCACAAACACGACGACGTGAGCGTCGCGCTGAGAAACAAGCTCAATGGAAAGCTGCAAACGGTGGA
TCTCCTCCAAGCTTGAATTCTATGTACCCATACGATGTTCCAGATTACGCTATGTCCACGGAGCGTGAGC
TGGCTCCCGGTGGGCCAGCTCAGCTCCATCCGCACACGCTGCCGCTGACTTTTCCGGATCTCCAGATGAC
CTCCACCGTGGGCATCATTGGGAAAGTCTACGAGTCACAGTGGACCCCCTCGCCCACTCGGCCTCAGAGT
CCCTCTCAGGCGCAGACTAGCTTCGACACGCTCACATCACCACCAGCGCCCGGCTCGTCGGTCAATCCCA
CCGCCGTCACCAGCCCAAGTGCCCAGAATGTGGCCGCTGGTGGAGCAACTGTGGCCGGTGCAGCAGCAAC
TGCCGCCCAGGTGGCCTCCGCCTTGGGTGCCACCACCGGCAGCGTGACGCCAGCAATTGCCACCGCAACG
CCAGCCACGCAGCCGGATATGCCCGTCTTTACGTGTCCACGACGCCCGAATCTCGGACGAGAGGGTCGCC
CGATTGTGCTGCGCGCCAATCACTTCCAGGTGACAATGCCGCGTGGCTATGTGCATCACTATGACATCAA
TATACAGCCGGACAAGTGTCCGCGAAAGGTGAACCGTGAGATTATCGAGACTATGGTGCATGCCTATAGC
AAGATCTTCGGAGTGCTCAAGCCGGTGTTCGATGGTCGCAACAATCTGTATACCCGCGATCCCCTGCCCA
TTGGCAACGAGCGTCTAGAGCTGGAGGTTACTCTACCCGGCGAGGGCAAAGATCGAATCTTTCGCGTGAC
GATCAAGTGGCAGGCTCAGGTCTCGCTCTTCAATTTGGAGGAAGCTCTCGAAGGCCGCACGCGGCAGATA
CCCTATGATGCCATTTTGGCGCTCGATGTGGTCATGCGCCATCTGCCCAGCATGACGTACACGCCAGTGG
GACGTAGCTTCTTCAGTTCCCCGGAGGGTTACTACCATCCCCTGGGTGGTGGACGCGAGGTTTGGTTCGG
TTTCCATCAGAGCGCAAGGCCCTCGCAGTGGAAGATGATGCTCAATATCGATGTCTCGGCCACCGCTTTC
TACAAGGCTCAACCAGTCATTGACTTCATGTGCGAGGTGCTGGACATTCGCGACATCAACGAGCAGCGCA
AACCGCTCACCGATTCGCAGCGCGTCAAGTTCACGAAGGAGATCAAGGGTTTGAAGATCGAGATCACCCA
CTGCGGCCAGATGCGTCGCAAGTATCGTGTGTGCAACGTCACTCGCCGCCCCGCTCAGATGCAATCATTC
CCACTGCAGCTGGAGAACGGACAGACCGTAGAGTGCACCGTGGCCAAGTACTTCCTGGACAAGTACCGCA
TGAAATTGCGCTACCCGCACTTGCCCTGCCTGCAGGTTGGCCAAGAGCACAAGCACACTTACCTGCCTCT
AGAGGTGTGCAACATTGTGGCCGGACAGCGGTGCATTAAAAAGCTGACCGATATGCAGACGTCGACCATG
ATCAAGGCCACAGCTCGTTCAGCTCCGGATCGTGAGCGTGAGATTAACAACTTGGTAAAGCGCGCCGACT
TCAACAACGATTCGTATGTGCAAGAGTTTGGCCTGACCATCTCCAATTCGATGATGGAGGTACGAGGACG
CGTCTTGCCTCCTCCCAAGCTTCAGTATGGGGGACGTGTGTCTACCGGCCTCACCGGCCAGCAGCTGTTC
CCGCCACAGAACAAGGTGAGCTTGGCCTCGCCCAACCAGGGTGTATGGGATATGCGAGGCAAGCAGTTCT
TCACTGGCGTCGAGATCCGCATCTGGGCCATCGCCTGTTTTGCCCCACAGCGCACGGTGCGCGAGGATGC
GCTGCGTAATTTCACCCAGCAGCTGCAGAAGATCTCAAACGATGCAGGCATGCCGATAATTGGACAGCCG
TGCTTCTGTAAGTACGCCACCGGGCCGGATCAAGTGGAACCCATGTTCCGTTACCTGAAGATCACCTTCC
CCGGCCTGCAACTCGTCGTGGTTGTGCTGCCCGGCAAGACTCCAGTATACGCCGAGGTGAAGCGTGTAGG
TGACACCGTTCTGGGTATGGCCACCCAGTGTGTGCAGGCCAAGAACGTGAACAAGACATCGCCACAGACG
CTCTCTAATCTGTGTCTGAAGATCAACGTCAAGTTGGGCGGCATCAATTCAATTCTGGTCCCCTCCATTC
GGCCAAAGGTCTTCAATGAGCCGGTCATCTTTTTGGGTGCCGATGTGACACACCCACCAGCTGGCGACAA
CAAGAAACCATCGATTGCCGCCGTCGTGGGCTCCATGGATGCCCATCCATCGCGGTATGCCGCCACCGTT
CGCGTACAGCAGCACCGACAGGAGATCATCCAGGAGCTGAGCAGCATGGTGCGCGAGCTGTTGATCATGT
TCTACAAGTCGACGGGCGGCTACAAGCCCCACCGCATCATACTCTATCGTGACGGAGTCTCCGAGGGACA
ATTCCCACATGTCCTGCAACACGAATTGACCGCCATTCGCGAGGCCTGCATTAAGCTAGAGCCAGAGTAT
CGGCCGGGCATCACATTCATTGTGGTGCAGAAGGGTAGCGGTCCCTCGCACTACCACGTTCTGTGGGACG
ACAATCACTTTGACTCGGACGAGCTGCAGTGCCTCACGTATCAGCTATGCCGTACGTACGTGCGCTGCAC
CCGATCCGTCAGTATACCGGCGCCAGCCTACTACGCCCATTTAGTGGCCTTCCGTGCCAGATATCATCTG
GTGGAGAAGGAGCACGATTCGGGCGAGGGTTCGCACCAGAGCGGCTGCTCAGAGGATCGTACGCCAGGTG
CCATGGCCAGGGCCATCACTGTGCACGCGGATACCAAGAAGGTCATGTACTTTGCCTAACTCGAGTCTAG
AGGGCCCGCGGTTCGAAGGTAAGCCTATCCCTAACCCTCTCCTCGGTCTCGATTCTACGCGTACCGGTCA
TCATCACCATCACCATTGAGTTTAAACCCGCTGATCAGCCTCGACTGTGCCTTCTAAGGCCTGAGCTCGC
TGATCAGCCTCGATCGAGGATCCAGACATGATAAGATACATTGATGAGTTTGGACAAACCACAACTAGAA
TGCAGTGAAAAAAATGCTTTATTTGTGAAATTTGTGATGCTATTGCTTTATTTGTAACCATTATAAGCTG
CAATAAACAAGTTAACAACAACAATTGCATTCATTTTATGTTTCAGGTTCAGGGGGAGGTGTGGGAGGTT
TTTTAAAGCAAGTAAAACCTCTACAAATGTGGTATGGCTGATTATGATCAGTCGACCGATGCCCTTGAGA
GCCTTCAACCCAGTCAGCTCCTTCCGGTGGGCGCGGGGCATGACTATCGTCGCCGCACTTATGACTGTCT
TCTTTATCATGCAACTCGTAGGACAGGTGCCGGCAGCGCTCTGGGTCATTTTCGGCGAGGACCGCTTTCG
CTGGAGCGCGACGATGATCGGCCTGTCGCTTGCGGTATTCGGAATCTTGCACGCCCTCGCTCAAGCCTTC
GTCACTGGTCCCGCCACCAAACGTTTCGGCGAGAAGCAGGCCATTATCGCCGGCATGGCGGCCGACGCGC
TGGGCTACGTCTTGCTGGCGTTCGCGACGCGAGGCTGGATGGCCTTCCCCATTATGATTCTTCTCGCTTC
CGGCGGCATCGGGATGCCCGCGTTGCAGGCCATGCTGTCCAGGCAGGTAGATGACGACCATCAGGGACAG
CTTCAAGGATCGCTCGCGGCTCTTACCAGCCAGCAAAAGGCCAGGAACCGTAAAAAGGCCGCGTTGCTGG
CGTTTTTCCATAGGCTCCGCCCCCCTGACGAGCATCACAAAAATCGACGCTCAAGTCAGAGGTGGCGAAA
CCCGACAGGACTATAAAGATACCAGGCGTTTCCCCCTGGAAGCTCCCTCGTGCGCTCTCCTGTTCCGACC
CTGCCGCTTACCGGATACCTGTCCGCCTTTCTCCCTTCGGGAAGCGTGGCGCTTTCTCAATGCTCACGCT
GTAGGTATCTCAGTTCGGTGTAGGTCGTTCGCTCCAAGCTGGGCTGTGTGCACGAACCCCCCGTTCAGCC
CGACCGCTGCGCCTTATCCGGTAACTATCGTCTTGAGTCCAACCCGGTAAGACACGACTTATCGCCACTG
GCAGCAGCCACTGGTAACAGGATTAGCAGAGCGAGGTATGTAGGCGGTGCTACAGAGTTCTTGAAGTGGT
GGCCTAACTACGGCTACACTAGAAGGACAGTATTTGGTATCTGCGCTCTGCTGAAGCCAGTTACCTTCGG
AAAAAGAGTTGGTAGCTCTTGATCCGGCAAACAAACCACCGCTGGTAGCGGTGGTTTTTTTGTTTGCAAG
CAGCAGATTACGCGCAGAAAAAAAGGATCTCAAGAAGATCCTTTGATCTTTTCTACGGGGTCTGACGCTC
AGTGGAACGAAAACTCACGTTAAGGGATTTTGGTCATGAGATTATCAAAAAGGATCTTCACCTAGATCCT
TTTAAATTAAAAATGAAGTTTTAAATCAATCTAAAGTATATATGAGTAAACTTGGTCTGACAGTTACCAA
TGCTTAATCAGTGAGGCACCTATCTCAGCGATCTGTCTATTTCGTTCATCCATAGTTGCCTGACTCCCCG
TCGTGTAGATAACTACGATACGGGAGGGCTTACCATCTGGCCCCAGTGCTGCAATGATACCGCGAGACCC
ACGCTCACCGGCTCCAGATTTATCAGCAATAAACCAGCCAGCCGGAAGGGCCGAGCGCAGAAGTGGTCCT
GCAACTTTATCCGCCTCCATCCAGTCTATTAATTGTTGCCGGGAAGCTAGAGTAAGTAGTTCGCCAGTTA
ATAGTTTGCGCAACGTTGTTGCCATTGCTGCAGGCATCGTGGTGTCACGCTCGTCGTTTGGTATGGCTTC
ATTCAGCTCCGGTTCCCAACGATCAAGGCGAGTTACATGATCCCCCATGTTGTGCAAAAAAGCGGTTAGC
TCCTTCGGTCCTCCGATCGTTGTCAGAAGTAAGTTGGCCGCAGTGTTATCACTCATGGTTATGGCAGCAC
TGCATAATTCTCTTACTGTCATGCCATCCGTAAGATGCTTTTCTGTGACTGGTGAGTACTCAACCAAGTC
ATTCTGAGAATAGTGTATGCGGCGACCGAGTTGCTCTTGCCCGGCGTCAACACGGGATAATACCGCGCCA
CATAGCAGAACTTTAAAAGTGCTCATCATTGGAAAACGTTCTTCGGGGCGAAAACTCTCAAGGATCTTAC
CGCTGTTGAGATCCAGTTCGATGTAACCCACTCGTGCACCCAACTGATCTTCAGCATCTTTTACTTTCAC
CAGCGTTTCTGGGTGAGCAAAAACAGGAAGGCAAAATGCCGCAAAAAAGGGAATAAGGGCGACACGGAAA
TGTTGAATACTCATACTCTTCCTTTTTCAATATTATTGAAGCATTTATCAGGGTTATTGTCTCATGAGCG
GATACATATTTGAATGTATTTAGAAAAATAAACAAATAGGGGTTCCGCGCACATTTCCCCGAAAAGTGCC
ACCTGACGTCTAAGAAACCATTATTATCATGACATTAACCTATAAAAATAGGCGTATCACGAGGCCCTTT
CGT
